>Addgene plasmid #111617 | pTn7CdrA-gfp(ASV)C | addgene full sequence | sequence record 211919 | Addgene NGS Result
ATTGGGCGCTCTTCCGCTTCCTCGCTCACTGACTCGCTGCGCTCGGTCGTTCGGCTGCGGCGAGCGGTAT
CAGCTCACTCAAAGGCGGTAATACGGTTATCCACAGAATCAGGGGATAACGCAGGAAAGAACATGTGAGC
AAAAGGCCAGCAAAAGGCCAGGAACCGTAAAAAGGCCGCGTTGCTGGCGTTTTTCCATAGGCTCCGCCCC
CCTGACGAGCATCACAAAAATCGACGCTCAAGTCAGAGGTGGCGAAACCCGACAGGACTATAAAGATACC
AGGCGTTTCCCCCTGGAAGCTCCCTCGTGCGCTCTCCTGTTCCGACCCTGCCGCTTACCGGATACCTGTC
CGCCTTTCTCCCTTCGGGAAGCGTGGCGCTTTCTCATAGCTCACGCTGTAGGTATCTCAGTTCGGTGTAG
GTCGTTCGCTCCAAGCTGGGCTGTGTGCACGAACCCCCCGTTCAGCCCGACCGCTGCGCCTTATCCGGTA
ACTATCGTCTTGAGTCCAACCCGGTAAGACACGACTTATCGCCACTGGCAGCAGCCACTGGTAACAGGAT
TAGCAGAGCGAGGTATGTAGGCGGTGCTACAGAGTTCTTGAAGTGGTGGCCTAACTACGGCTACACTAGA
AGAACAGTATTTGGTATCTGCGCTCTGCTGAAGCCAGTTACCTTCGGAAAAAGAGTTGGTAGCTCTTGAT
CCGGCAAACAAACCACCGCTGGTAGCGGTGGTTTTTTTGTTTGCAAGCAGCAGATTACGCGCAGAAAAAA
AGGATCTCAAGAAGATCCTTTGATCTTTTCTACGGGGTCTGACGCTCAGTGGAACGAAAACTCACGTTAA
GGGATTTTGGTCATGAGATTATCAAAAAGGATCTTCACCTAGATCCTTTTAAATTAAAAATGAAGTTTTA
AATCAATCTAAAGTATATATGAGTAAACTTGGTCTGACAGTTACCAATGCTTAATCAGTGAGGCACCTAT
CTCAGCGATCTGTCTATTTCGTTCATCCATAGTTGCCTGACTCCCCGTCGTGTAGATAACTACGATACGG
GAGGGCTTACCATCTGGCCCCAGTGCTGCAATGATACCGCGAGACCCACGCTCACCGGCTCCAGATTTAT
CAGCAATAAACCAGCCAGCCGGAAGGGCCGAGCGCAGAAGTGGTCCTGCAACTTTATCCGCCTCCATCCA
GTCTATTAATTGTTGCCGGGAAGCTAGAGTAAGTAGTTCGCCAGTTAATAGTTTGCGCAACGTTGTTGCC
ATTGCTACAGGCATCGTGGTGTCACGCTCGTCGTTTGGTATGGCTTCATTCAGCTCCGGTTCCCAACGAT
CAAGGCGAGTTACATGATCCCCCATGTTGTGCAAAAAAGCGGTTAGCTCCTTCGGTCCTCCGATCGTTGT
CAGAAGTAAGTTGGCCGCAGTGTTATCACTCATGGTTATGGCAGCACTGCATAATTCTCTTACTGTCATG
CCATCCGTAAGATGCTTTTCTGTGACTGGTGAGTACTCAACCAAGTCATTCTGAGAATAGTGTATGCGGC
GACCGAGTTGCTCTTGCCCGGCGTCAATACGGGATAATACCGCGCCACATAGCAGAACTTTAAAAGTGCT
CATCATTGGAAAACGTTCTTCGGGGCGAAAACTCTCAAGGATCTTACCGCTGTTGAGATCCAGTTCGATG
TAACCCACTCGTGCACCCAACTGATCTTCAGCATCTTTTACTTTCACCAGCGTTTCTGGGTGAGCAAAAA
CAGGAAGGCAAAATGCCGCAAAAAAGGGAATAAGGGCGACACGGAAATGTTGAATACTCATACTCTTCCT
TTTTCAATATTATTGAAGCATTTATCAGGGTTATTGTCTCATGAGCGGATACATATTTGAATGTATTTAG
AAAAATAAACAAATAGGGGTTCCGCGCACATTTCCCCGAAAAGTGCCACCTGACGTCTAAGAAACCATTA
TTATCATGACATTAACCTATAAAAATAGGCGTATCACGAGGCCCTTTCGTCTCGCGCGTTTCGGTGATGA
CGGTGAAAACCTCTGACACATGCAGCTCCCGGAGACGGTCACAGCTTGTCTGTAAGCGGATGCCGGGAGC
AGACAAGCCCGTCAGGGCGCGTCAGCGGGTGTTGGCGGGTGTCGGGGCTGGCTTAACTATGCGGCATCAG
AGCAGATTGTACTGAGAGTGCACCATATGCGGTGTGAAATACCGCACAGATGCGTAAGGAGAAAATACCG
CATCAGGCGCCATTCGCCATTCAGGCTGCGCAACTGTTGGGAAGGGCGATCGGTGCGGGCCTCTTCGCTA
TTACGCCAGCTGGCGAAAGGGGGATGTGCTGCAAGGCGATTAAGTTGGGTAACGCCAGGGTTTTCCCAGT
CACGACGTTGTAAAACGACGGCCAGTGAATTCGAGCTCGCCCAAACATAACAGGAAGAAAAATGCCCCGC
TGTGGGCGGACAAAATAGTTGGGAACTGGGAGGGGTGGAAATGGAGTTTTTAAGGATTATTTAGGGAAGA
GTGACAAAATAGATGGGAACTGGGTGTAGCGTCGTAAGCTAATACGAAAATTAAAAATGACAAAATAGTT
TGGAACTAGATTTCACTTATCTGGTTGGCCTGCAGGTCGACTAGAGTCGGGGATCCGGTGATTGATTGAG
CAAGCTTTATGCTTGTAAACCGTTTTGTGAAAAAATTTTTAAAATAAAAAAGGGGACCTCTAGGGTCCCC
AATTACGAATTGACATAAGCCTGTTCGGTTCGTAAACTGTAATGCAAGTAGCGTATGCGCTCACGCAACT
GGTCCAGAACCTTGACCGAACGCAGCGGTGGTAACGGCGCAGTGGCGGTTTTCATGGCTTGTTATGACTG
TTTTTTTGTACAGTCTATGCCTCGGGCATCCAAGCAGCAAGCGCGTTACGCCGTGGGTCGATGTTTGATG
TTATGGAGCAGCAACGATGTTACGCAGCAGCAACGATGTTACGCAGCAGGGCAGTCGCCCTAAAACAAAG
TTAGGTGGCTCAAGTATGGGCATCATTCGCACATGTAGGCTCGGCCCTGACCAAGTCAAATCCATGCGGG
CTGCTCTTGATCTTTTCGGTCGTGAGTTCGGAGACGTAGCCACCTACTCCCAACATCAGCCGGACTCCGA
TTACCTCGGGAACTTGCTCCGTAGTAAGACATTCATCGCGCTTGCTGCCTTCGACCAAGAAGCGGTTGTT
GGCGCTCTCGCGGCTTACGTTCTGCCCAAGTTTGAGCAGCCGCGTAGTGAGATCTATATCTATGATCTCG
CAGTCTCCGGCGAGCACCGGAGGCAGGGCATTGCCACCGCGCTCATCAATCTCCTCAAGCATGAGGCCAA
CGCGCTTGGTGCTTATGTGATCTACGTGCAAGCAGATTACGGTGACGATCCCGCAGTGGCTCTCTATACA
AAGTTGGGCATACGGGAAGAAGTGATGCACTTTGATATCGACCCAAGTACCGCCACCTAACAATTCGTTC
AAGCCGAGATCGGCTTCCCGGCCGCGGAGTTGTTCGGTAAATTGTCACAACGCCGCGGCCAATTCTAATT
GGGGACCCTAGAGGTCCCCTTTTTTATTTTAAAAATTTTTTCACAAAACGGTTTACAAGCATAAAGCTTG
CTCAATCAATCACCGGATCCCGACGGGCCCGGTACCGCGGCCGCGCGAATTCGAGCTCGGTACCCGGGGA
TCCTCTAGACATTGTCGGTTTTTTGACGGTATTACATATTTAACCTCCGTAGTGTCATTTTTGAGTCACT
CCGACGAACGGTCGCCCTTTCAAGTGGACAATTTTTGATCTGAAAGGCATTTTTTTGGCACACAAGGCGC
AATGTGAATTGCTTCTCAGATTTTCGTCATTTAACTGACGAAATGCAGTGCTGGAAAACTGACGTGCGAA
AGAGGAGAAATTAACTATGAGCATGCGTAAAGGAGAAGAACTTTTCACTGGAGTTGTCCCAATTCTTGTT
GAATTAGATGGTGATGTTAATGGGCACAAATTTTCTGTCAGTGGAGAGGGTGAAGGTGATGCAACATACG
GAAAACTTACCCTTAAATTTATTTGCACTACTGGAAAACTACCTGTTCCATGGCCAACACTTGTCACTAC
TTTCGGTTATGGTGTTCAATGCTTTGCGAGATACCCAGATCATATGAAACAGCATGACTTTTTCAAGAGT
GCCATGCCCGAAGGTTATGTACAGGAAAGAACTATATTTTTCAAAGATGACGGGAACTACAAGACACGTG
CTGAAGTCAAGTTTGAAGGTGATACCCTTGTTAATAGAATCGAGTTAAAAGGTATTGATTTTAAAGAAGA
TGGAAACATTCTTGGACACAAATTGGAATACAACTATAACTCACACAATGTATACATCATGGCAGACAAA
CAAAAGAATGGAATCAAAGTTAACTTCAAAATTAGACACAACATTGAAGATGGAAGCGTTCAACTAGCAG
ACCATTATCAACAAAATACTCCAATTGGCGATGGCCCTGTCCTTTTACCAGACAACCATTACCTGTCCAC
ACAATCTGCCCTTTCGAAAGATCCCAACGAAAAGAGAGACCACATGGTCCTTCTTGAGTTTGTAACAGCT
GCTGGGATTACACATGGCATGGATGAACTATACAAAAGGCCTGCAGCAAACGACGAAAACTACGCTGCAT
CAGTTTAATAAGCTTAATTAGCTGAGCTTGGACTCCTGTTGATAGATCCAGTAATGACCTCAGAACTCCA
TCTGGATTTGTTCAGAACGCTCGGTTGCCGCCGGGCGTTTTTTATTGGTGAGAATCCAAGCTAGCTTGGC
GAGATTTTCAGGAGCTAAGGAAGCTAAAATGGAGAAAAAAATCACTGGATATACCACCGTTGATATATCC
CAATGGCATCGTAAAGAACATTTTGAGGCATTTCAGTCAGTTGCTCAATGTACCTATAACCAGACCGTTC
AGCTGGATATTACGGCCTTTTTAAAGACCGTAAAGAAAAATAAGCACAAGTTTTATCCGGCCTTTATTCA
CATTCTTGCCCGCCTGATGAATGCTCATCCGGAATTTCGTATGGCAATGAAAGACGGTGAGCTGGTGATA
TGGGATAGTGTTCACCCTTGTTACACCGTTTTCCATGAGCAAACTGAAACGTTTTCATCGCTCTGGAGTG
AATACCACGACGATTTCCGGCAGTTTCTACACATATATTCGCAAGATGTGGCGTGTTACGGTGAAAACCT
GGCCTATTTCCCTAAAGGGTTTATTGAGAATATGTTTTTCGTCTCAGCCAATCCCTGGGTGAGTTTCACC
AGTTTTGATTTAAACGTGGCCAATATGGACAACTTCTTCGCCCCCGTTTTCACCATGGGCAAATATTATA
CGCAAGGCGACAAGGTGCTGATGCCGCTGGCGATTCAGGTTCATCATGCCGTTTGTGATGGCTTCCATGT
CGGCAGAATGCTTAATGAATTACAACAGTACTGCGATGAGTGGCAGGGCGGGGCGTAATTTTTTTAAGGC
AGTTATTGGTGCCCTTAAACGCCTGGGGTAATGACTCTCTAGCTTGAGGCATCAAATAAAACGAAAGGCT
CAGTCGAAAGACTGGGCCTTTCGTTTTATCTGTTGTTTGTCGGTGAACGCTCTCCTGAGTAGGACAAATC
CGCCGCTAGGAGCTTGCGGCCGCCTTAAGACGCGTGGATCCCCGGGAATTTCGACCCCACGCCCCTCTTT
AATACGACGGGCAATTTGCACTTCAGAAAATGAAGAGTTTGCTTTAGCCATAACAAAAGTCCAGTATGCT
TTTTCACAGCATAACTGGACTGATTTCAGTTTACAACTATTCTGTCTAGTTTAAGACTTTATTGTCATAG
TTTAGATCTATTTTGTTCAGTTTAAGACTTTATTGTCCGCCCACACCCGCTTACGCAGGGCATCCATTTA
TTACTCAACCGTAACCGATTTTGCCAGGTTACGCGGCTGGTCCTCTAGAGGATCCTTTTTGTCCGGTGTT
GGGTTGAAGGTGAAGCCGGTCGGGGCCGCAGCGGGGGCCGGCTTTTCAGCCTTGCCCCCCTGCTTCGGCC
GCCGTGGCTCCGGCGTCTTGGGTGCCGGCGCGGGTTCCGCAGCCTTGGCCTGCGGTGCGGGCACATCGGC
GGGCTTGGCCTTGATGTGCCGCCTGGCGTGCGAGCGGAACGTCTCGTAGGAGAACTTGACCTTCCCCGTT
TCCCGCATGTGCTCCCAAATGGTGACGAGCGCATAGCCGGACGCTAACGCCGCCTCGACATCCGCCCTCA
CCGCCAGGAACGCAACCGCAGCCTCATCACGCCGGCGCTTCTTGGCCGCGCGGGATTCAACCCACTCGGC
CAGCTCGTCGGTGTAGCTCTTTGGCATCGTCTCTCGCCTGTCCCCTCAGTTCAGTAATTTCCTGCATTTG
CCTGTTTCCAGTCGGTAGATATTCCACAAAACAGCAGGGAAGCAGCGCTTTTCCGCTGCATAACCCTGCT
TCGGGGTCATTATAGCGATTTTTTCGGTATATCCATCCTTTTTCGCACGATATACAGGATTTTGCCAAAG
GGTTCGTGTAGACTTTCCTTGGTGTATCCAACGGCGTCAGCCGGGCAGGATAGGTGAAGTAGGCCCACCC
GCGAGCGGGTGTTCCTTCTTCACTGTCCCTTATTCGCACCTGGCGGTGCTCAACGGGAATCCTGCTCTGC
GAGGCTGGCCGGCTACCGCCGGCGTAACAGATGAGGGCAAGCGGATGGCTGATGAAACCAAGCCAACCAG
GAAGGGCAGCCCACCTATCAAGGTGTACTGCCTTCCAGACGAACGAAGAGCGATTGAGGAAAAGGCGGCG
GCGGCCGGCATGAGCCTGTCGGCCTACCTGCTGGCCGTCGGCCAGGGCTACAAAATCACGGGCGTCGTGG
ACTATGAGCACGTCCGCGAGCTGGCCCGCATCAATGGCGACCTGGGCCGCCTGGGCGGCCTGCTGAAACT
CTGGCTCACCGACGACCCGCGCACGGCGCGGTTCGGTGATGCCACGATCCTCGCCCTGCTGGCGAAGATC
GAAGAGAAGCAGGACGAGCTTGGCAAGGTCATGATGGGCGTGGTCCGCCCGAGGGCAGAGCCATGACTTT
TTTAGCCGCTAAAACGGCCGGGGGGTGCGCGTGATTGCCAAGCACGTCCCCATGCGCTCCATCAAGAAGA
GCGACTTCGCGGAGCTGGTGAAGTACATCACCGACGAGCAAGGCAAGACCGAGCGCCTGGGTCACGTGCG
CGTCACGAACTGCGAGGCAAACACCCTGCCCGCTGTCATGGCCGAGGTGATGGCGACCCAGCACGGCAAC
ACCCGTTCCGAGGCCGACAAGACCTATCACCTGCTGGTTAGCTTCCGCGCGGGAGAGAAGCCCGACGCGG
AGACGTTGCGCGCGATTGAGGACCGCATCTGCGCTGGGCTTGGCTTCGCCGAGCATCAGCGCGTCAGTGC
CGTGCATCACGACACCGACAACCTGCACATCCATATCGCCATCAACAAGATTCACCCGACCCGAAACACC
ATCCATGAGCCGTATCGGGCCTACCGCGCCCTCGCTGACCTCTGCGCGACGCTCGAACGGGACTACGGGC
TTGAGCGTGACAATCACGAAACGCGGCAGCGCGTTTCCGAGAACCGCGCGAACGACATGGAGCGGCACGC
GGGCGTGGAAAGCCTGGTCGGCTGGATCCTCTAGAGTCCTGCATTAATGAATCGGCCAACGCGCGGGGAG
AGGCGGTTTGCGT
Features (pLannotate 1.2.2; 22 found; start..end, strand, type, name):
    192..780     -  rep_origin     ori: high-copy-number ColE1/pMB1/pBR322/pUC origin of replication
    951..1811    -  CDS            AmpR: β-lactamase; bla; confers resistance to ampicillin, carbenicillin, and related antibiotics
   1812..1916    -  promoter       AmpR promoter: bla
   2011..2046    +  CDS            rop (fragment): Rop protein, which maintains plasmids at low copy number; rop
   2148..2247    +  misc_feature   bom (fragment): basis of mobility region from pBR322
   2253..2410    -  CDS            lacZα (fragment): LacZα fragment of β-galactosidase; lacZ fragment
   2451..2616    +  mobile_element Tn7L: mini-Tn7 element (left end of the Tn7 transposon) Tn7
   2740..2768    +  promoter       Pc promoter: intI1 (promoter lies within the coding sequence); class 1 integron promoter
   2957..3490    +  CDS            GmR: gentamycin acetyltransferase; aacC1; confers resistance to gentamycin
   3687..3719    +  misc_feature   MCS (fragment): pUC18/19 multiple cloning site
   3943..4656    +  CDS            hfriFP: hfriFP is a fluorescent protein published in 2013, derived from Herbaspirillum frisingense.
   4666..4686    +  CDS            ssrA tag (LVA) (fragment): C-terminal peptide that mediates degradation in bacteria through the ClpXP and ClpAP proteases (McGinness et al., 2006) mutant LVA variant that confers accelerated degradation under some conditions (Andersen et al., 1998)
   4721..4815    +  terminator     lambda t0 terminator: transcription terminator from phage lambda
   4830..4858    +  promoter       cat promoter (fragment): promoter of the E. coli cat gene encoding chloramphenicol acetyltransferase
   4859..5515    +  CDS            cat: CAT_ECOLX - Experimental evidence at protein level: Swiss-Prot protein existence level 1. This enzyme is an effector of chloramphenicol resistance in bacteria. From Escherichia coli. This protein is used as a marker in many commonly used cloning vectors, such as pACYC184.
   5583..5669    +  terminator     rrnB T1 terminator: Escherichia coli rrnB; transcription terminator T1 from the E. coli rrnB gene
   5727..5925    +  mobile_element Tn7R (fragment): mini-Tn7 element (right end of the Tn7 transposon) Tn7
   5996..6397    -  CDS            traK: TRAK4_ECOLX - Experimental evidence at protein level: Swiss-Prot protein existence level 1. From Escherichia coli.
   6623..6732    +  oriT           oriT: incP origin of transfer
   6765..7136    +  CDS            traJ: oriT-recognizing protein; traJ
   7174..7728    +  CDS            traI (fragment): TRAI6_ECOLX - Experimental evidence at protein level: Swiss-Prot protein existence level 1. The initiation process of transfer DNA synthesis requires the interaction of at least three plasmid-specific components (TraH, I, and J) at the transfer origin resulting in the assembly of a specialised nucleoprotein complex - the relaxosome. Site- and strand-specific cleavage at the transfer origin is dependent on TraI and TraJ. From Escherichia coli.
   7739..9       -  CDS            lacI (fragment) (across the origin): lac repressor; lacI; The lac repressor binds to the lac operator to inhibit transcription in E. coli. This inhibition can be relieved by adding lactose or isopropyl-β-D-thiogalactopyranoside (IPTG).
