[The description below was written by a language model from this plasmid's Addgene catalogue record and pLannotate feature annotations shown in this document.]
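Description:
pTn7CdrA-gfp(ASV)C is a mini-Tn7 delivery plasmid built on the pUC-based pBK-miniTn7-omegaGm backbone and designed to place a cyclic di-GMP reporter into Pseudomonas aeruginosa and related species. It replicates at high copy in E. coli from a ColE1/pUC origin. The backbone carries an ampicillin resistance gene, and gentamicin is the listed selection. It also contains an IncP (RP4-type) origin of transfer with flanking traJ, traK and partial traI sequences, so the plasmid can be mobilised by conjugation from E. coli into a recipient. Small fragments of rop, bom, lacZα and lacI are cloning remnants.

The payload lies between the Tn7L and Tn7R ends, which define the segment moved by the Tn7 transposition machinery, typically into the chromosomal attTn7 site. The transposase genes are not annotated on this plasmid and would have to be supplied separately. Within the transposon are a gentamicin acetyltransferase gene driven by the class 1 integron Pc promoter and the reporter cassette described as PcdrA-RBSII-gfp(ASV)-T0-T1. The cdrA promoter, whose activity the reporter uses as a readout of cyclic di-GMP level, and RBSII are not annotated, but they presumably occupy the region upstream of the fluorescent protein reading frame. The automated annotation labels that frame hfriFP, whereas the catalogue identifies it as gfp. It ends in an ssrA-type degradation tag, matched as an LVA fragment but given as the ASV variant in the record, which destabilises the protein so that fluorescence follows current promoter activity rather than accumulating. Lambda t0 and rrnB T1 terminators follow, with a chloramphenicol acetyltransferase gene and a partial cat promoter between them.

The construct is used for fluorescence-based gauging of intracellular cyclic di-GMP levels.
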