Addgene plasmid #111617: pTn7CdrA-gfp(ASV)C
Purpose: Fluorescence-based gauging of the level of the nucleotide secondary messenger cyclic di-GMP in Pseudomonas aeruginosa and related species.
Depositing lab: Tim Tolker-Nielsen. Depositing organization: University of Copenhagen. Publication: Fluorescence-based reporter for gauging cyclic di-GMP levels in Pseudomonas aeruginosa. Rybtke MT, Borlee BR, Murakami K, Irie Y, Hentzer M, Nielsen TE, Givskov M, Parsek MR, Tolker-Nielsen T. Appl Environ Microbiol. 2012 Aug;78(15):5060-9. doi: 10.1128/AEM.00414-12. Epub 2012 May 11. PubMed 22582064.
Backbone
  Vector backbone: pBK-miniTn7-omegaGm (pUC-based)
  Vector type: Bacterial Expression
  Selectable markers: Ampicillin
Growth in bacteria
  Bacterial resistance: Gentamicin, 10 μg/mL
  Growth temperature: 37°C
  Growth strain: DH5alpha
  Copy number: High Copy
Gene/Insert
  Gene/Insert name: PcdrA-RBSII-gfp(ASV)-T0-T1
  Species: Synthetic
  Cloning method: Restriction Enzyme; 5′ cloning site Unknown (unknown if destroyed)
Terms and licenses: Academic/Nonprofit Terms; Industry Terms: Not Available to Industry
How to cite: pTn7CdrA-gfp(ASV)C was a gift from Tim Tolker-Nielsen (Addgene plasmid # 111617 ; http://n2t.net/addgene:111617 ; RRID:Addgene_111617)
